>Addgene plasmid #90604 | CDK1 B7.1 gRNA | addgene full sequence | sequence record 182875 | Addgene NGS Result
GAAGCGGAAGAGCGCCCAATACGCAAACCGCCTCTCCCCGCGCGTTGGCCGATTCATTAATGCAGCTGGC
ACGACAGGTTTCCCGACTGGAAAGCGGGCAGTGAGCGCAACGCAATTAATGTGAGTTAGCTCACTCATTA
GGCACCCCAGGCTTTACACTTTATGCTTCCGGCTCGTATGTTGTGTGGAATTGTGAGCGGATAACAATTT
CACACAGGAAACAGCTATGACCATGATTACGCCAAGCGCGCAATTAACCCTCACTAAAGGGAACAAAAGC
TGGAGCTGCAAGCTTAATGTAGTCTTATGCAATACTCTTGTAGTCTTGCAACATGGTAACGATGAGTTAG
CAACATGCCTTACAAGGAGAGAAAAAGCACCGTGCATGCCGATTGGTGGAAGTAAGGTGGTACGATCGTG
CCTTATTAGGAAGGCAACAGACGGGTCTGACATGGATTGGACGAACCACTGAATTGCCGCATTGCAGAGA
TATTGTATTTAAGTGCCTAGCTCGATACATAAACGGGTCTCTCTGGTTAGACCAGATCTGAGCCTGGGAG
CTCTCTGGCTAACTAGGGAACCCACTGCTTAAGCCTCAATAAAGCTTGCCTTGAGTGCTTCAAGTAGTGT
GTGCCCGTCTGTTGTGTGACTCTGGTAACTAGAGATCCCTCAGACCCTTTTAGTCAGTGTGGAAAATCTC
TAGCAGTGGCGCCCGAACAGGGACTTGAAAGCGAAAGGGAAACCAGAGGAGCTCTCTCGACGCAGGACTC
GGCTTGCTGAAGCGCGCACGGCAAGAGGCGAGGGGCGGCGACTGGTGAGTACGCCAAAAATTTTGACTAG
CGGAGGCTAGAAGGAGAGAGATGGGTGCGAGAGCGTCAGTATTAAGCGGGGGAGAATTAGATCGCGATGG
GAAAAAATTCGGTTAAGGCCAGGGGGAAAGAAAAAATATAAATTAAAACATATAGTATGGGCAAGCAGGG
AGCTAGAACGATTCGCAGTTAATCCTGGCCTGTTAGAAACATCAGAAGGCTGTAGACAAATACTGGGACA
GCTACAACCATCCCTTCAGACAGGATCAGAAGAACTTAGATCATTATATAATACAGTAGCAACCCTCTAT
TGTGTGCATCAAAGGATAGAGATAAAAGACACCAAGGAAGCTTTAGACAAGATAGAGGAAGAGCAAAACA
AAAGTAAGACCACCGCACAGCAAGCGGCCGCTGATCTTCAGACCTGGAGGAGGAGATATGAGGGACAATT
GGAGAAGTGAATTATATAAATATAAAGTAGTAAAAATTGAACCATTAGGAGTAGCACCCACCAAGGCAAA
GAGAAGAGTGGTGCAGAGAGAAAAAAGAGCAGTGGGAATAGGAGCTTTGTTCCTTGGGTTCTTGGGAGCA
GCAGGAAGCACTATGGGCGCAGCGTCAATGACGCTGACGGTACAGGCCAGACAATTATTGTCTGGTATAG
TGCAGCAGCAGAACAATTTGCTGAGGGCTATTGAGGCGCAACAGCATCTGTTGCAACTCACAGTCTGGGG
CATCAAGCAGCTCCAGGCAAGAATCCTGGCTGTGGAAAGATACCTAAAGGATCAACAGCTCCTGGGGATT
TGGGGTTGCTCTGGAAAACTCATTTGCACCACTGCTGTGCCTTGGAATGCTAGTTGGAGTAATAAATCTC
TGGAACAGATTTGGAATCACACGACCTGGATGGAGTGGGACAGAGAAATTAACAATTACACAAGCTTAAT
ACACTCCTTAATTGAAGAATCGCAAAACCAGCAAGAAAAGAATGAACAAGAATTATTGGAATTAGATAAA
TGGGCAAGTTTGTGGAATTGGTTTAACATAACAAATTGGCTGTGGTATATAAAATTATTCATAATGATAG
TAGGAGGCTTGGTAGGTTTAAGAATAGTTTTTGCTGTACTTTCTATAGTGAATAGAGTTAGGCAGGGATA
TTCACCATTATCGTTTCAGACCCACCTCCCAACCCCGAGGGGACCCAGAGAGGGCCTATTTCCCATGATT
CCTTCATATTTGCATATACGATACAAGGCTGTTAGAGAGATAATTAGAATTAATTTGACTGTAAACACAA
AGATATTAGTACAAAATACGTGACGTAGAAAGTAATAATTTCTTGGGTAGTTTGCAGTTTTAAAATTATG
TTTTAAAATGGACTATCATATGCTTACCGTAACTTGAAAGTATTTCGATTTCTTGGCTTTATATATCTTG
TGGAAAGGACGAAACACCGGGTTCCTAGTACTGCAATTGTTTAAGAGCTATGCTGGAAACAGCATAGCAA
GTTTAAATAAGGCTAGTCCGTTATCAACTTGAAAAAGTGGCACCGAGTCGGTGCTTTTTTTGAATTCTAG
ATCTTGAGACAAATGGCAGTATTCATCCACAATTTTAAAAGAAAAGGGGGGATTGGGGGGTACAGTGCAG
GGGAAAGAATAGTAGACATAATAGCAACAGACATACAAACTAAAGAATTACAAAAACAAATTACAAAAAT
TCAAAATTTTCGGGTTTATTACAGGGACAGCAGAGATCCACTTTGGCGCCGGCTCGAGTGGCTCCGGTGC
CCGTCAGTGGGCAGAGCGCACATCGCCCACAGTCCCCGAGAAGTTGGGGGGAGGGGTCGGCAATTGAACC
GGTGCCTAGAGAAGGTGGCGCGGGGTAAACTGGGAAAGTGATGTCGTGTACTGGCTCCGCCTTTTTCCCG
AGGGTGGGGGAGAACCGTATATAAGTGCAGTAGTCGCCGTGAACGTTCTTTTTCGCAACGGGTTTGCCGC
CAGAACACAGGTGTCGTGACGCGGGATCCGCCACCATGACCGAGTACAAGCCCACGGTGCGCCTCGCCAC
CCGCGACGACGTCCCCAGGGCCGTACGCACCCTCGCCGCCGCGTTCGCCGACTACCCCGCCACGCGCCAC
ACCGTCGATCCGGACCGCCACATCGAGCGGGTCACCGAGCTGCAAGAACTCTTCCTCACGCGCGTCGGGC
TCGACATCGGCAAGGTGTGGGTCGCGGACGACGGCGCCGCGGTGGCGGTCTGGACCACGCCGGAGAGCGT
CGAAGCGGGGGCGGTGTTCGCCGAGATCGGCCCGCGCATGGCCGAGTTGAGCGGTTCCCGGCTGGCCGCG
CAGCAACAGATGGAAGGCCTCCTGGCGCCGCACCGGCCCAAGGAGCCCGCGTGGTTCCTGGCCACCGTCG
GAGTCTCGCCCGACCACCAGGGCAAGGGTCTGGGCAGCGCCGTCGTGCTCCCCGGAGTGGAGGCGGCCGA
GCGCGCCGGGGTGCCCGCCTTCCTGGAGACCTCCGCGCCCCGCAACCTCCCCTTCTACGAGCGGCTCGGC
TTCACCGTCACCGCCGACGTCGAGGTGCCCGAAGGACCGCGCACCTGGTGCATGACCCGCAAGCCCGGTG
CCTGAACGCGTTAAGTCGACAATCAACCTCTGGATTACAAAATTTGTGAAAGATTGACTGGTATTCTTAA
CTATGTTGCTCCTTTTACGCTATGTGGATACGCTGCTTTAATGCCTTTGTATCATGCTATTGCTTCCCGT
ATGGCTTTCATTTTCTCCTCCTTGTATAAATCCTGGTTGCTGTCTCTTTATGAGGAGTTGTGGCCCGTTG
TCAGGCAACGTGGCGTGGTGTGCACTGTGTTTGCTGACGCAACCCCCACTGGTTGGGGCATTGCCACCAC
CTGTCAGCTCCTTTCCGGGACTTTCGCTTTCCCCCTCCCTATTGCCACGGCGGAACTCATCGCCGCCTGC
CTTGCCCGCTGCTGGACAGGGGCTCGGCTGTTGGGCACTGACAATTCCGTGGTGTTGTCGGGGAAATCAT
CGTCCTTTCCTTGGCTGCTCGCCTGTGTTGCCACCTGGATTCTGCGCGGGACGTCCTTCTGCTACGTCCC
TTCGGCCCTCAATCCAGCGGACCTTCCTTCCCGCGGCCTGCTGCCGGCTCTGCGGCCTCTTCCGCGTCTT
CGCCTTCGCCCTCAGACGAGTCGGATCTCCCTTTGGGCCGCCTCCCCGCGTCGACTTTAAGACCAATGAC
TTACAAGGCAGCTGTAGATCTTAGCCACTTTTTAAAAGAAAAGGGGGGACTGGAAGGGCTAATTCACTCC
CAACGAAGACAAGATCTGCTTTTTGCTTGTACTGGGTCTCTCTGGTTAGACCAGATCTGAGCCTGGGAGC
TCTCTGGCTAACTAGGGAACCCACTGCTTAAGCCTCAATAAAGCTTGCCTTGAGTGCTTCAAGTAGTGTG
TGCCCGTCTGTTGTGTGACTCTGGTAACTAGAGATCCCTCAGACCCTTTTAGTCAGTGTGGAAAATCTCT
AGCAGTACGTATAGTAGTTCATGTCATCTTATTATTCAGTATTTATAACTTGCAAAGAAATGAATATCAG
AGAGTGAGAGGAACTTGTTTATTGCAGCTTATAATGGTTACAAATAAAGCAATAGCATCACAAATTTCAC
AAATAAAGCATTTTTTTCACTGCATTCTAGTTGTGGTTTGTCCAAACTCATCAATGTATCTTATCATGTC
TGGCTCTAGCTATCCCGCCCCTAACTCCGCCCATCCCGCCCCTAACTCCGCCCAGTTCCGCCCATTCTCC
GCCCCATGGCTGACTAATTTTTTTTATTTATGCAGAGGCCGAGGCCGCCTCGGCCTCTGAGCTATTCCAG
AAGTAGTGAGGAGGCTTTTTTGGAGGCCTAGGGACGTACCCAATTCGCCCTATAGTGAGTCGTATTACGC
GCGCTCACTGGCCGTCGTTTTACAACGTCGTGACTGGGAAAACCCTGGCGTTACCCAACTTAATCGCCTT
GCAGCACATCCCCCTTTCGCCAGCTGGCGTAATAGCGAAGAGGCCCGCACCGATCGCCCTTCCCAACAGT
TGCGCAGCCTGAATGGCGAATGGG
[124 nt withheld, positions 4925-5048]
C
[91 nt withheld, positions 5050-5140]
A
[49 nt withheld, positions 5142-5190]
CCTTTGACGTTGGAGTCCACGTTCTTT
[37 nt withheld, positions 5218-5254]
ACCCTATCTCGGTCTATTCTTTTGATTTATAAGGGATTTTGCCGATTTCGGCCTATTGGTTAAAAAATGA
GCTGATTTAACAAAAATTTAACGCGAATTTTAACAAAATATTAACGCTTACAATTTAGGTGGCACTTTTC
GGGGAAATGTGCGCGGAACCCCTATTTGTTTATTTTTCTAAATACATTCAAATATGTATCCGCTCATGAG
ACAATAACCCTGATAAATGCTTCAATAATATTGAAAAAGGAAGAGTATGAGTATTCAACATTTCCGTGTC
GCCCTTATTCCCTTTTTTGCGGCATTTTGCCTTCCTGTTTTTGCTCACCCAGAAACGCTGGTGAAAGTAA
AAGATGCTGAAGATCAGTTGGGTGCACGAGTGGGTTACATCGAACTGGATCTCAACAGCGGTAAGATCCT
TGAGAGTTTTCGCCCCGAAGAACGTTTTCCAATGATGAGCACTTTTAAAGTTCTGCTATGTGGCGCGGTA
TTATCCCGTATTGACGCCGGGCAAGAGCAACTCGGTCGCCGCATACACTATTCTCAGAATGACTTGGTTG
AGTACTCACCAGTCACAGAAAAGCATCTTACGGATGGCATGACAGTAAGAGAATTATGCAGTGCTGCCAT
AACCATGAGTGATAACACTGCGGCCAACTTACTTCTGACAACGATCGGAGGACCGAAGGAGCTAACCGCT
TTTTTGCACAACATGGGGGATCATGTAACTCGCCTTGATCGTTGGGAACCGGAGCTGAATGAAGCCATAC
CAAACGACGAGCGTGACACCACGATGCCTGTAGCAATGGCAACAACGTTGCGCAAACTATTAACTGGCGA
ACTACTTACTCTAGCTTCCCGGCAACAATTAATAGACTGGATGGAGGCGGATAAAGTTGCAGGACCACTT
CTGCGCTCGGCCCTTCCGGCTGGCTGGTTTATTGCTGATAAATCTGGAGCCGGTGAGCGTGGGTCTCGCG
GTATCATTGCAGCACTGGGGCCAGATGGTAAGCCCTCCCGTATCGTAGTTATCTACACGACGGGGAGTCA
GGCAACTATGGATGAACGAAATAGACAGATCGCTGAGATAGGTGCCTCACTGATTAAGCATTGGTAACTG
TCAGACCAAGTTTACTCATATATACTTTAGATTGATTTAAAACTTCATTTTTAATTTAAAAGGATCTAGG
TGAAGATCCTTTTTGATAATCTCATGACCAAAATCCCTTAACGTGAGTTTTCGTTCCACTGAGCGTCAGA
CCCCGTAGAAAAGATCAAAGGATCTTCTTGAGATCCTTTTTTTCTGCGCGTAATCTGCTGCTTGCAAACA
AAAAAACCACCGCTACCAGCGGTGGTTTGTTTGCCGGATCAAGAGCTACCAACTCTTTTTCCGAAGGTAA
CTGGCTTCAGCAGAGCGCAGATACCAAATACTGTTCTTCTAGTGTAGCCGTAGTTAGGCCACCACTTCAA
GAACTCTGTAGCACCGCCTACATACCTCGCTCTGCTAATCCTGTTACCAGTGGCTGCTGCCAGTGGCGAT
AAGTCGTGTCTTACCGGGTTGGACTCAAGACGATAGTTACCGGATAAGGCGCAGCGGTCGGGCTGAACGG
GGGGTTCGTGCACACAGCCCAGCTTGGAGCGAACGACCTACACCGAACTGAGATACCTACAGCGTGAGCT
ATGAGAAAGCGCCACGCTTCCCGAAGGGAGAAAGGCGGACAGGTATCCGGTAAGCGGCAGGGTCGGAACA
GGAGAGCGCACGAGGGAGCTTCCAGGGGGAAACGCCTGGTATCTTTATAGTCCTGTCGGGTTTCGCCACC
TCTGACTTGAGCGTCGATTTTTGTGATGCTCGTCAGGGGGGCGGAGCCTATGGAAAAACGCCAGCAACGC
GGCCTTTTTACGGTTCCTGGCCTTTTGCTGGCCTTTTGCTCACATGTTCTTTCCTGCGTTATCCCCTGAT
TCTGTGGATAACCGTATTACCGCCTTTGAGTGAGCTGATACCGCTCGCCGCAGCCGAACGACCGAGCGCA
GCGAGTCAGTGAGCGAG
Features (pLannotate 1.2.2; 27 found; start..end, strand, type, name):
     12..104     +  CDS            lacI (fragment): lac repressor; lacI; The lac repressor binds to the lac operator to inhibit transcription in E. coli. This inhibition can be relieved by adding lactose or isopropyl-β-D-thiogalactopyranoside (IPTG).
    117..138     +  protein_bind   CAP binding site: CAP binding activates transcription in the presence of cAMP. E. coli catabolite activator protein
    153..183     +  promoter       lac promoter: promoter for the E. coli lac operon
    191..207     +  protein_bind   lac operator: The lac repressor binds to the lac operator to inhibit transcription in E. coli. This inhibition can be relieved by adding lactose or isopropyl-β-D-thiogalactopyranoside (IPTG). lac repressor encoded by lacI
    252..270     +  promoter       T3 promoter: promoter for bacteriophage T3 RNA polymerase
    298..524     +  promoter       RSV promoter: Rous sarcoma virus enhancer/promoter
    525..705     +  LTR            5' LTR (truncated): truncated 5' long terminal repeat (LTR) from HIV-1
    752..877     +  misc_feature   HIV-1 Ψ: packaging signal of human immunodeficiency virus type 1
    861..1224    +  CDS            HIV-1 gag (fragment): gag protein from human immunodeficiency virus 1; gag
   1370..1603    +  misc_feature   RRE: The Rev response element (RRE) of HIV-1 allows for Rev-dependent mRNA export from the nucleus to the cytoplasm.
   1980..2006    +  CDS            Rev (fragment): human immunodeficiency virus 1 (HIV-1) Rev protein; rev; enhances nuclear export of unspliced and incompletely spliced viral mRNAs
   2010..2250    +  promoter       U6 promoter: RNA polymerase III promoter for human U6 snRNA
   2297..2364    +  misc_RNA       tracrRNA (fragment): trans-activating CRISPR RNA for the Streptococcus pyogenes CRISPR/Cas9 system
   2413..2530    +  misc_feature   cPPT/CTS: central polypurine tract and central termination sequence of HIV-1
   2599..2810    +  promoter       EF-1α core promoter: core promoter for human elongation factor EF-1α
   2836..3435    +  CDS            PuroR (fragment): puromycin N-acetyltransferase; pac from Streptomyces; confers resistance to puromycin
   3451..4039    +  misc_feature   WPRE: woodchuck hepatitis virus posttranscriptional regulatory element
   4090..4109    +  misc_feature   cPPT/CTS (fragment): central polypurine tract and central termination sequence of HIV-1
   4111..4344    +  LTR            3' LTR (ΔU3): self-inactivating 3' long terminal repeat (LTR) from HIV-1
   4422..4543    +  polyA_signal   SV40 poly(A) signal: SV40 polyadenylation signal
   4583..4718    +  rep_origin     SV40 ori: SV40 origin of replication
   4739..4757    -  promoter       T7 promoter: promoter for bacteriophage T7 RNA polymerase
   4765..4920    +  CDS            lacZα (fragment): LacZα fragment of β-galactosidase; lacZ fragment
   4925..5353    +  rep_origin     f1 ori (sequence partly withheld): f1 bacteriophage origin of replication; arrow indicates direction of (+) strand synthesis
   5406..5510    +  promoter       AmpR promoter: bla
   5511..6371    +  CDS            AmpR: β-lactamase; bla; confers resistance to ampicillin, carbenicillin, and related antibiotics
   6542..7130    +  rep_origin     ori: high-copy-number ColE1/pMB1/pBR322/pUC origin of replication
