[The description below was written by a language model from this plasmid's Addgene catalogue record and pLannotate feature annotations shown in this document.]
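Description:
CDK1 B7.1 gRNA is a third-generation lentiviral CRISPR plasmid built on the pLenti-sgRNA backbone and designed to deliver a single guide RNA against human CDK1. It is propagated in E. coli through a high-copy ColE1/pUC-type origin with ampicillin selection (AmpR under its own bla promoter). It also carries an f1 origin, an SV40 origin and remnants of a lac/lacZα cloning region flanked by T3 and T7 promoters. The guide oligonucleotide was inserted between two BsmBI sites that were destroyed in the process. The depositor notes that the listed guide sequence includes the 5′ BsmBI overhang and so is not strictly the 20-nt spacer.

The viral cassette starts with an RSV promoter fused to a truncated HIV-1 5′ LTR, which makes genomic RNA transcription Tat-independent. This is followed by the Ψ packaging signal with a gag fragment, and by the RRE for Rev-dependent nuclear export. A human U6 (RNA polymerase III) promoter drives the CDK1 spacer joined to the S. pyogenes tracrRNA-derived scaffold. Downstream, a cPPT/CTS element precedes an EF-1α core promoter driving puromycin N-acetyltransferase, so transduced mammalian cells can be selected with puromycin. A WPRE enhances transcript expression, and the ΔU3 self-inactivating 3′ LTR and SV40 poly(A) signal close the unit.

No Cas9 is annotated, so the nuclease must be supplied separately, for example from a Cas9-expressing cell line. The plasmid belongs to a guide series used to generate cell-cycle gene knockouts in human cells. The sequenced record is 7,301 nt, shorter than the 9,151 bp listed for the backbone without insert. The record does not explain this difference.
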