Addgene plasmid #90604: CDK1 B7.1 gRNA
Purpose: 3rd generation lentiviral gRNA plasmid targeting human CDK1
Depositing lab: Iain Cheeseman. Depositing organization: Whitehead Institute for Biomedical Research. Publication: Large-Scale Analysis of CRISPR/Cas9 Cell-Cycle Knockouts Reveals the Diversity of p53-Dependent Responses to Cell-Cycle Defects. McKinley KL, Cheeseman IM. Dev Cell. 2017 Feb 27;40(4):405-420.e2. doi: 10.1016/j.devcel.2017.01.012. Epub 2017 Feb 16. PubMed 28216383.
Backbone
  Vector backbone: pLenti-sgRNA
  Backbone manufacturer: Eric Lander & David Sabatini labs (Addgene plasmid #71409)
  Backbone size w/o insert (bp): 9151
  Vector type: Lentiviral, CRISPR
  Selectable markers: Puromycin
Growth in bacteria
  Bacterial resistance: Ampicillin, 100 μg/mL
  Growth temperature: 37°C
  Growth strain: NEB Stable
  Copy number: Unknown
Gene/Insert
  Gene/Insert name: CDK1 (Guide Designation B7.1) (alt name: pKMKO series)
  gRNA/shRNA sequence: CACCGGGTTCCTAGTACTGCAATT
  Species: H. sapiens (human)
  Promoter: U6
  Cloning method: Restriction Enzyme; 5′ cloning site BsmBI (destroyed during cloning); 3′ cloning site BsmBI (destroyed during cloning)
  Sequencing primers: 5′ hU6-F (5'-GAGGGCCTATTTCCCATGATT-3'); 3′ EF1a-R (5'-CACGGCGACTACTGCACTTA-3')
Terms and licenses: Academic/Nonprofit Terms; Industry Terms: Not Available to Industry
Depositor comments: Please note that gRNA target sequence listed is not strictly the 20nt spacer sequence, but also contains the 5' BsmBI overhang. For more information about knockout human cell lines generated using this plasmid, please see http://cellcycleknockouts.wi.mit.edu/ .
How to cite: CDK1 B7.1 gRNA was a gift from Iain Cheeseman (Addgene plasmid # 90604 ; http://n2t.net/addgene:90604 ; RRID:Addgene_90604)
